Addgene plasmid #230123: AiP12672 - pAAV-AiE0807h-minBG-SYFP2-WPRE3-BGHpA (Alias: CN2672)
Purpose: AiE0807h is an enhancer sequence, designed to drive AAV-mediated transgene expression in specific populations of brain cells
Depositing lab: Allen Institute for Brain Science & Boaz Levi. Depositing organization: Allen Institute. Publication: A suite of enhancer AAVs and transgenic mouse lines for genetic access to cortical cell types. Ben-Simon Y, Hooper M, Narayan S, Daigle TL, Dwivedi D, Way SW, Oster A, Stafford DA, Mich JK, Taormina MJ, Martinez RA, Opitz-Araya X, Roth JR, Alexander JR, Allen S, Amster A, Arbuckle J, Ayala A, Baker PM, Bakken TE, Barcelli T, Barta S, Bendrick J, Bertagnolli D, Bielstein C, Bishwakarma P, Bowlus J, Boyer G, Brouner K, Casian B, Casper T, Chakka AB, Chakrabarty R, Chance RK, Chavan S, Clark M, Colbert K, Collman F, Daniel S, Departee M, DiValentin P, Donadio N, Dotson N, Egdorf T, Fliss T, Gabitto M, Garcia J, Gary A, Gasperini M, Gloe J, Goldy J, Gore BB, Graybuck L, Greisman N, Haeseleer F, Halterman C, Haradon Z, Hastings SD, Helback O, Ho W, Hockemeyer D, Huang C, Huff S, Hunker A, Johansen N, Jones D, Juneau Z, Kalmbach B, Kannan M, Khem S, Kussick E, Kutsal R, Larsen R, Lee C, Lee AY, Leibly M, Lenz GH, Li S, Liang E, Lusk N, Madigan Z, Malloy J, Malone J, McCue R, Melchor J, Mollenkopf T, Moosman S, Morin E, Newman D, Ng L, Ngo K, Omstead V, Otto S, Oyama A, Pena N, Pham T, Phillips E, Pom CA, Potekhina L, Ransford S, Ray PL, Rette D, Reynoldson C, Rimorin C, Rocha D, Ruiz A, Sanchez REA, Sawyer L, Sedeno-Cortes A, Sevigny JP, Shapovalova N, Shepard N, Shulga L, Sigler AR, Siverts L, Soliman S, Somasundaram S, Staats B, Stewart K, Szelenyi E, Tieu M, Trader C, Tran A, van Velthoven CTJ, Walker M, Wang Y, Weed N, Wirthlin M, Wood T, Wynalda B, Yao Z, Zhou T, Ariza J, Dee N, Reding M, Ronellenfitch K, Mufti S, Sunkin SM, Smith KA, Esposito L, Waters J, Thyagarajan B, Yao S, Lein ES, Zeng H, Levi BP, Ngai J, Ting JT, Tasic B. Cell. 2025 May 16:S0092-8674(25)00513-6. doi: 10.1016/j.cell.2025.05.002. PubMed 40403729.
Backbone
  Vector backbone: pAAV2
  Vector type: AAV
Growth in bacteria
  Bacterial resistance: Ampicillin, 100 μg/mL
  Growth temperature: 37°C
  Growth strain: NEB Stable
  Copy number: High Copy
Gene/Insert
  Gene/Insert name: SYFP2
  Species: Synthetic
  Promoter: minBG
  Cloning method: Gibson Cloning
Terms and licenses: Academic/Nonprofit Terms; Industry Terms: Not Available to Industry
How to cite: AiP12672 - pAAV-AiE0807h-minBG-SYFP2-WPRE3-BGHpA (Alias: CN2672) was a gift from Allen Institute for Brain Science & Boaz Levi (Addgene plasmid # 230123 ; http://n2t.net/addgene:230123 ; RRID:Addgene_230123)
