[The description below was written by a language model from this plasmid's Addgene catalogue record and pLannotate feature annotations shown in this document.]
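Description:
AiP12672 - pAAV-AiE0807h-minBG-SYFP2-WPRE3-BGHpA (alias CN2672) is an AAV transfer plasmid built on a pAAV2 backbone and used to package recombinant adeno-associated virus carrying an enhancer-driven fluorescent reporter. In bacteria it is maintained as a high-copy plasmid through a ColE1/pUC-type origin and selected with ampicillin via the β-lactamase gene and its native promoter. The backbone also carries a filamentous phage origin (annotated as f1 in one sequence record and M13 in the other) and small remnants of the pBR322 bom and rop regions.

The payload lies between two AAV2 inverted terminal repeats, which provide the signals for replication and encapsidation of the intervening DNA. According to the catalogue entry and the construct name, the AiE0807h enhancer sits upstream of the minBG minimal promoter. Neither element is annotated in the feature tables, but an unannotated stretch between the left ITR and the reporter is consistent with their position. A minimal promoter has little activity alone, so expression depends on the enhancer, which is designed to restrict transgene expression to specific populations of brain cells; the record does not say which populations. The reporter is SYFP2, a rapidly maturing monomeric yellow fluorescent protein derived from Aequorea victoria. It is followed by WPRE3, a shortened woodchuck hepatitis virus posttranscriptional element (detected as two WPRE fragments) that boosts transcript expression, and by the bovine growth hormone polyadenylation signal.

The depositor sequence (4,866 nt) shows an intact left ITR, whereas the repository's sequencing result (4,855 nt) detects only short fragments there. That difference may reflect how difficult ITRs are to sequence or a small deletion. The construct belongs to a collection of enhancer AAVs for genetic access to cortical cell types, with SYFP2 labelling the targeted cells.
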