Features (pLannotate 1.2.2; 13 found; start..end, strand, type, name):
      1..141     -  repeat_region  AAV2 ITR: inverted terminal repeat of adeno-associated virus serotype 2 inverted
    884..1600    +  CDS            SYFP2: SYFP2 is a basic (constitutively fluorescent) yellow fluorescent protein published in 2006, derived from Aequorea victoria. It is reported to be a very rapidly-maturing monomer with moderate acid sensitivity.
   1640..1797    +  misc_feature   WPRE (fragment): woodchuck hepatitis virus posttranscriptional regulatory element
   1803..1883    +  misc_feature   WPRE (fragment): woodchuck hepatitis virus posttranscriptional regulatory element
   1900..2011    +  polyA_signal   bGH poly(A) signal: bovine growth hormone polyadenylation signal
   2129..2269    +  repeat_region  AAV2 ITR: inverted terminal repeat of adeno-associated virus serotype 2 inverted
   2274..2325    -  misc_feature   bom (fragment): basis of mobility region from pBR322
   2344..2724    +  rep_origin     M13 ori (sequence partly withheld): M13 bacteriophage origin of replication; arrow indicates direction of (+) strand synthesis
   2800..2849    -  misc_feature   bom (fragment): basis of mobility region from pBR322
   2951..2986    -  CDS            rop (fragment): Rop protein, which maintains plasmids at low copy number; rop
   3081..3185    +  promoter       AmpR promoter: bla
   3186..4046    +  CDS            AmpR: β-lactamase; bla; confers resistance to ampicillin, carbenicillin, and related antibiotics
   4217..4805    +  rep_origin     ori: high-copy-number ColE1/pMB1/pBR322/pUC origin of replication
>Addgene plasmid #230123 | AiP12672 - pAAV-AiE0807h-minBG-SYFP2-WPRE3-BGHpA (Alias: CN2672) | depositor full sequence | sequence record 452612 | Full Sequence
CCTGCAGGCAGCTGCGCGCTCGCTCGCTCACTGAGGCCGCCCGGGCAAAGCCCGGGCGTCGGGCGACCTT
TGGTCGCCCGGCCTCAGTGAGCGAGCGAGCGCGCAGAGAGGGAGTGGCCAACTCCATCACTAGGGGTTCC
TGCGGCCGCACGCGTCCTGTGACCCAAGCATAGCAAAGAAGAATCTGAGAACGAATACTCTCAAACAGCT
CTTCTTCATCTGTCAAAATATAATGCCCATTTTTTCTAGACAGTGAAGCAAAATTTTACTCCCCTAGTTA
TTTGAGTGCAGATGGTAGCAAAATTGAGTTAGGGAATGTTGTGCACAGTTGGGAGAGGGACAGGGAAGGA
TAGTTTGTGTGGAACCCTTTCTTGGTGCACACTTTGTATTTTTTTTATAAATCTATGCCATTCTGACTCA
GCACTGATTACTACATGCACAATGATAGCAATCCACAGGCAAGCATTCATATTGCTAATGATACTGCTTT
GCAGAGTGATTATCTGAGAGCCATTCTCAGCTGCTGCATCAGGATTACAGCATTTTTGCAACCACAAATT
AAGGCAGGGGTGAAAAAGCCAGCACTTGTTCAGTCAAAAAGAGCTGGCAAAGAGGGCAGCCTGCAATTAA
ATTAAACATGCTTGTCACCAGGGGGCTGGCAGGCCTGGTTCACATGCTCGAGAGTAGGGGATGACCTTTA
ACAGATGTAGATTCTCAATATATAAACCCTTGAGTCCAAAGCAGATAAATGAACAAAGTGTTGTAGCTGG
CTGCATCACGTTTTGAGCTCGGGCTGGGCATAAAAGTCAGGGCAGAGCCATCTATTGCTTACATTTGCTT
CTGGGATCCAGATCTTTCGAAGCTAGCGCTACCGGTCGCCACCATGGTGAGCAAGGGCGAGGAGCTGTTC
ACCGGGGTGGTGCCCATCCTGGTCGAGCTGGACGGCGACGTAAACGGCCACAAGTTCAGCGTGTCCGGCG
AGGGCGAGGGCGATGCCACCTACGGCAAGCTGACCCTGAAGCTGATCTGCACCACCGGCAAGCTGCCCGT
GCCCTGGCCCACCCTCGTGACCACCCTGGGCTACGGCGTGCAGTGCTTCGCCCGCTACCCCGACCACATG
AAGCAGCACGACTTCTTCAAGTCCGCCATGCCCGAAGGCTACGTCCAGGAGCGCACCATCTTCTTCAAGG
ACGACGGCAACTACAAGACCCGCGCCGAGGTGAAGTTCGAGGGCGACACCCTGGTGAACCGCATCGAGCT
GAAGGGCATCGACTTCAAGGAGGACGGCAACATCCTGGGGCACAAGCTGGAGTACAACTACAACAGCCAC
AACGTCTATATCACCGCCGACAAGCAGAAGAACGGCATCAAGGCCAACTTCAAGATCCGCCACAACATCG
AGGACGGCGGCGTGCAGCTCGCCGACCACTACCAGCAGAACACCCCCATCGGCGACGGCCCCGTGCTGCT
GCCCGACAACCACTACCTGAGCTACCAGTCCAAGCTGAGCAAAGACCCCAACGAGAAGCGCGATCACATG
GTCCTGCTGGAGTTCGTGACCGCCGCCGGGATCACTCTCGGCATGGACGAGCTGTACAAGTAAGTCGACG
GCGCGCCGCGGCCGCGAATTCGATATCATAATCAACCTCTGGATTACAAAATTTGTGAAAGATTGACTGG
TATTCTTAACTATGTTGCTCCTTTTACGCTATGTGGATACGCTGCTTTAATGCCTTTGTATCATGCTATT
GCTTCCCGTATGGCTTTCATTTTCTCCTCCTTGTATAAATCCTGGTTAGTTCTTGCCACGGCGGAACTCA
TCGCCGCCTGCCTTGCCCGCTGCTGGACAGGGGCTCGGCTGTTGGGCACTGACAATTCCGTGGCTCGAGA
GATCTTCGACTGTGCCTTCTAGTTGCCAGCCATCTGTTGTTTGCCCCTCCCCCGTGCCTTCCTTGACCCT
GGAAGGTGCCACTCCCACTGTCCTTTCCTAATAAAATGAGGAAATTGCATCGCATTGTCTGAGTAGGTGT
CATTCTATTCTGGGGGGTGGGGTGGGGCAGGACAGCAAGGGGGAGGATTGGGAAGACAATAGCAGGCATG
AGATCTCACGTGCGGACCGAGCGGCCGCAGGAACCCCTAGTGATGGAGTTGGCCACTCCCTCTCTGCGCG
CTCGCTCGCTCACTGAGGCCGGGCGACCAAAGGTCGCCCGACGCCCGGGCTTTGCCCGGGCGGCCTCAGT
GAGCGAGCGAGCGCGCAGCTGCCTGCAGGGGCGCCTGATGCGGTATTTTCTCCTTACGCATCTGTGCGGT
ATTTCACACCGCATA
[142 nt withheld, positions 2326-2467]
C
[141 nt withheld, positions 2469-2609]
CCTTTGACGTTGGAGTCCACGTTCTTT
[37 nt withheld, positions 2637-2673]
ACCCTATCTCGGGCTATTCTTTTGATTTATAAGGGATTTTGCCGATTTCGGCCTATTGGTTAAAAAATGA
GCTGATTTAACAAAAATTTAACGCGAATTTTAACAAAATATTAACGTTTACAATTTTATGGTGCACTCTC
AGTACAATCTGCTCTGATGCCGCATAGTTAAGCCAGCCCCGACACCCGCCAACACCCGCTGACGCGCCCT
GACGGGCTTGTCTGCTCCCGGCATCCGCTTACAGACAAGCTGTGACCGTCTCCGGGAGCTGCATGTGTCA
GAGGTTTTCACCGTCATCACCGAAACGCGCGAGACGAAAGGGCCTCGTGATACGCCTATTTTTATAGGTT
AATGTCATGATAATAATGGTTTCTTAGACGTCAGGTGGCACTTTTCGGGGAAATGTGCGCGGAACCCCTA
TTTGTTTATTTTTCTAAATACATTCAAATATGTATCCGCTCATGAGACAATAACCCTGATAAATGCTTCA
ATAATATTGAAAAAGGAAGAGTATGAGTATTCAACATTTCCGTGTCGCCCTTATTCCCTTTTTTGCGGCA
TTTTGCCTTCCTGTTTTTGCTCACCCAGAAACGCTGGTGAAAGTAAAAGATGCTGAAGATCAGTTGGGTG
CACGAGTGGGTTACATCGAACTGGATCTCAACAGCGGTAAGATCCTTGAGAGTTTTCGCCCCGAAGAACG
TTTTCCAATGATGAGCACTTTTAAAGTTCTGCTATGTGGCGCGGTATTATCCCGTATTGACGCCGGGCAA
GAGCAACTCGGTCGCCGCATACACTATTCTCAGAATGACTTGGTTGAGTACTCACCAGTCACAGAAAAGC
ATCTTACGGATGGCATGACAGTAAGAGAATTATGCAGTGCTGCCATAACCATGAGTGATAACACTGCGGC
CAACTTACTTCTGACAACGATCGGAGGACCGAAGGAGCTAACCGCTTTTTTGCACAACATGGGGGATCAT
GTAACTCGCCTTGATCGTTGGGAACCGGAGCTGAATGAAGCCATACCAAACGACGAGCGTGACACCACGA
TGCCTGTAGCAATGGCAACAACGTTGCGCAAACTATTAACTGGCGAACTACTTACTCTAGCTTCCCGGCA
ACAATTAATAGACTGGATGGAGGCGGATAAAGTTGCAGGACCACTTCTGCGCTCGGCCCTTCCGGCTGGC
TGGTTTATTGCTGATAAATCTGGAGCCGGTGAGCGTGGGTCTCGCGGTATCATTGCAGCACTGGGGCCAG
ATGGTAAGCCCTCCCGTATCGTAGTTATCTACACGACGGGGAGTCAGGCAACTATGGATGAACGAAATAG
ACAGATCGCTGAGATAGGTGCCTCACTGATTAAGCATTGGTAACTGTCAGACCAAGTTTACTCATATATA
CTTTAGATTGATTTAAAACTTCATTTTTAATTTAAAAGGATCTAGGTGAAGATCCTTTTTGATAATCTCA
TGACCAAAATCCCTTAACGTGAGTTTTCGTTCCACTGAGCGTCAGACCCCGTAGAAAAGATCAAAGGATC
TTCTTGAGATCCTTTTTTTCTGCGCGTAATCTGCTGCTTGCAAACAAAAAAACCACCGCTACCAGCGGTG
GTTTGTTTGCCGGATCAAGAGCTACCAACTCTTTTTCCGAAGGTAACTGGCTTCAGCAGAGCGCAGATAC
CAAATACTGTCCTTCTAGTGTAGCCGTAGTTAGGCCACCACTTCAAGAACTCTGTAGCACCGCCTACATA
CCTCGCTCTGCTAATCCTGTTACCAGTGGCTGCTGCCAGTGGCGATAAGTCGTGTCTTACCGGGTTGGAC
TCAAGACGATAGTTACCGGATAAGGCGCAGCGGTCGGGCTGAACGGGGGGTTCGTGCACACAGCCCAGCT
TGGAGCGAACGACCTACACCGAACTGAGATACCTACAGCGTGAGCTATGAGAAAGCGCCACGCTTCCCGA
AGGGAGAAAGGCGGACAGGTATCCGGTAAGCGGCAGGGTCGGAACAGGAGAGCGCACGAGGGAGCTTCCA
GGGGGAAACGCCTGGTATCTTTATAGTCCTGTCGGGTTTCGCCACCTCTGACTTGAGCGTCGATTTTTGT
GATGCTCGTCAGGGGGGCGGAGCCTATGGAAAAACGCCAGCAACGCGGCCTTTTTACGGTTCCTGGCCTT
TTGCTGGCCTTTTGCTCACATGT
