Features (pLannotate 1.2.2; 14 found; start..end, strand, type, name):
     12..39      +  repeat_region  AAV2 ITR (fragment): inverted terminal repeat of adeno-associated virus serotype 2 inverted
     68..95      +  repeat_region  AAV2 ITR (fragment): inverted terminal repeat of adeno-associated virus serotype 2 inverted
    873..1589    +  CDS            SYFP2: SYFP2 is a basic (constitutively fluorescent) yellow fluorescent protein published in 2006, derived from Aequorea victoria. It is reported to be a very rapidly-maturing monomer with moderate acid sensitivity.
   1629..1786    +  misc_feature   WPRE (fragment): woodchuck hepatitis virus posttranscriptional regulatory element
   1792..1872    +  misc_feature   WPRE (fragment): woodchuck hepatitis virus posttranscriptional regulatory element
   1889..2000    +  polyA_signal   bGH poly(A) signal: bovine growth hormone polyadenylation signal
   2118..2258    +  repeat_region  AAV2 ITR: inverted terminal repeat of adeno-associated virus serotype 2 inverted
   2263..2314    -  misc_feature   bom (fragment): basis of mobility region from pBR322
   2333..2788    +  rep_origin     f1 ori (sequence partly withheld): f1 bacteriophage origin of replication; arrow indicates direction of (+) strand synthesis
   2789..2838    -  misc_feature   bom (fragment): basis of mobility region from pBR322
   2940..2975    -  CDS            rop (fragment): Rop protein, which maintains plasmids at low copy number; rop
   3070..3174    +  promoter       AmpR promoter: bla
   3175..4035    +  CDS            AmpR: β-lactamase; bla; confers resistance to ampicillin, carbenicillin, and related antibiotics
   4206..4794    +  rep_origin     ori: high-copy-number ColE1/pMB1/pBR322/pUC origin of replication
>Addgene plasmid #230123 | AiP12672 - pAAV-AiE0807h-minBG-SYFP2-WPRE3-BGHpA (Alias: CN2672) | addgene full sequence | sequence record 461853 | Addgene NGS Result
CCTGCAGGCAGCTGCGCGCTCGCTCGCTCACTGAGGCCGCCCGGGCGTCGGGCGACCTTTGGTCGCCCGG
CCTCAGTGAGCGAGCGAGCGCGCAGAGAGGGAGTGGCCAACTCCATCACTAGGGGTTCCTGCGGCCGCAC
GCGTCCTGTGACCCAAGCATAGCAAAGAAGAATCTGAGAACGAATACTCTCAAACAGCTCTTCTTCATCT
GTCAAAATATAATGCCCATTTTTTCTAGACAGTGAAGCAAAATTTTACTCCCCTAGTTATTTGAGTGCAG
ATGGTAGCAAAATTGAGTTAGGGAATGTTGTGCACAGTTGGGAGAGGGACAGGGAAGGATAGTTTGTGTG
GAACCCTTTCTTGGTGCACACTTTGTATTTTTTTTATAAATCTATGCCATTCTGACTCAGCACTGATTAC
TACATGCACAATGATAGCAATCCACAGGCAAGCATTCATATTGCTAATGATACTGCTTTGCAGAGTGATT
ATCTGAGAGCCATTCTCAGCTGCTGCATCAGGATTACAGCATTTTTGCAACCACAAATTAAGGCAGGGGT
GAAAAAGCCAGCACTTGTTCAGTCAAAAAGAGCTGGCAAAGAGGGCAGCCTGCAATTAAATTAAACATGC
TTGTCACCAGGGGGCTGGCAGGCCTGGTTCACATGCTCGAGAGTAGGGGATGACCTTTAACAGATGTAGA
TTCTCAATATATAAACCCTTGAGTCCAAAGCAGATAAATGAACAAAGTGTTGTAGCTGGCTGCATCACGT
TTTGAGCTCGGGCTGGGCATAAAAGTCAGGGCAGAGCCATCTATTGCTTACATTTGCTTCTGGGATCCAG
ATCTTTCGAAGCTAGCGCTACCGGTCGCCACCATGGTGAGCAAGGGCGAGGAGCTGTTCACCGGGGTGGT
GCCCATCCTGGTCGAGCTGGACGGCGACGTAAACGGCCACAAGTTCAGCGTGTCCGGCGAGGGCGAGGGC
GATGCCACCTACGGCAAGCTGACCCTGAAGCTGATCTGCACCACCGGCAAGCTGCCCGTGCCCTGGCCCA
CCCTCGTGACCACCCTGGGCTACGGCGTGCAGTGCTTCGCCCGCTACCCCGACCACATGAAGCAGCACGA
CTTCTTCAAGTCCGCCATGCCCGAAGGCTACGTCCAGGAGCGCACCATCTTCTTCAAGGACGACGGCAAC
TACAAGACCCGCGCCGAGGTGAAGTTCGAGGGCGACACCCTGGTGAACCGCATCGAGCTGAAGGGCATCG
ACTTCAAGGAGGACGGCAACATCCTGGGGCACAAGCTGGAGTACAACTACAACAGCCACAACGTCTATAT
CACCGCCGACAAGCAGAAGAACGGCATCAAGGCCAACTTCAAGATCCGCCACAACATCGAGGACGGCGGC
GTGCAGCTCGCCGACCACTACCAGCAGAACACCCCCATCGGCGACGGCCCCGTGCTGCTGCCCGACAACC
ACTACCTGAGCTACCAGTCCAAGCTGAGCAAAGACCCCAACGAGAAGCGCGATCACATGGTCCTGCTGGA
GTTCGTGACCGCCGCCGGGATCACTCTCGGCATGGACGAGCTGTACAAGTAAGTCGACGGCGCGCCGCGG
CCGCGAATTCGATATCATAATCAACCTCTGGATTACAAAATTTGTGAAAGATTGACTGGTATTCTTAACT
ATGTTGCTCCTTTTACGCTATGTGGATACGCTGCTTTAATGCCTTTGTATCATGCTATTGCTTCCCGTAT
GGCTTTCATTTTCTCCTCCTTGTATAAATCCTGGTTAGTTCTTGCCACGGCGGAACTCATCGCCGCCTGC
CTTGCCCGCTGCTGGACAGGGGCTCGGCTGTTGGGCACTGACAATTCCGTGGCTCGAGAGATCTTCGACT
GTGCCTTCTAGTTGCCAGCCATCTGTTGTTTGCCCCTCCCCCGTGCCTTCCTTGACCCTGGAAGGTGCCA
CTCCCACTGTCCTTTCCTAATAAAATGAGGAAATTGCATCGCATTGTCTGAGTAGGTGTCATTCTATTCT
GGGGGGTGGGGTGGGGCAGGACAGCAAGGGGGAGGATTGGGAAGACAATAGCAGGCATGAGATCTCACGT
GCGGACCGAGCGGCCGCAGGAACCCCTAGTGATGGAGTTGGCCACTCCCTCTCTGCGCGCTCGCTCGCTC
ACTGAGGCCGGGCGACCAAAGGTCGCCCGACGCCCGGGCTTTGCCCGGGCGGCCTCAGTGAGCGAGCGAG
CGCGCAGCTGCCTGCAGGGGCGCCTGATGCGGTATTTTCTCCTTACGCATCTGTGCGGTATTTCACACCG
CATA
[95 nt withheld, positions 2315-2409]
T
[46 nt withheld, positions 2411-2456]
C
[141 nt withheld, positions 2458-2598]
CCTTTGACGTTGGAGTCCACGTTCTTT
[37 nt withheld, positions 2626-2662]
ACTCTATCTCGGGCTATTCTTTTGATTTATAAGGGATTTTGCCGATTTCGGTCTATTGGTTAAAAAATGA
GCTGATTTAACAAAAATTTAACGCGAATTTTAACAAAATATTAACGTTTACAATTTTATGGTGCACTCTC
AGTACAATCTGCTCTGATGCCGCATAGTTAAGCCAGCCCCGACACCCGCCAACACCCGCTGACGCGCCCT
GACGGGCTTGTCTGCTCCCGGCATCCGCTTACAGACAAGCTGTGACCGTCTCCGGGAGCTGCATGTGTCA
GAGGTTTTCACCGTCATCACCGAAACGCGCGAGACGAAAGGGCCTCGTGATACGCCTATTTTTATAGGTT
AATGTCATGATAATAATGGTTTCTTAGACGTCAGGTGGCACTTTTCGGGGAAATGTGCGCGGAACCCCTA
TTTGTTTATTTTTCTAAATACATTCAAATATGTATCCGCTCATGAGACAATAACCCTGATAAATGCTTCA
ATAATATTGAAAAAGGAAGAGTATGAGTATTCAACATTTCCGTGTCGCCCTTATTCCCTTTTTTGCGGCA
TTTTGCCTTCCTGTTTTTGCTCACCCAGAAACGCTGGTGAAAGTAAAAGATGCTGAAGATCAGTTGGGTG
CACGAGTGGGTTACATCGAACTGGATCTCAACAGCGGTAAGATCCTTGAGAGTTTTCGCCCCGAAGAACG
TTTTCCAATGATGAGCACTTTTAAAGTTCTGCTATGTGGCGCGGTATTATCCCGTATTGACGCCGGGCAA
GAGCAACTCGGTCGCCGCATACACTATTCTCAGAATGACTTGGTTGAGTACTCACCAGTCACAGAAAAGC
ATCTTACGGATGGCATGACAGTAAGAGAATTATGCAGTGCTGCCATAACCATGAGTGATAACACTGCGGC
CAACTTACTTCTGACAACGATCGGAGGACCGAAGGAGCTAACCGCTTTTTTGCACAACATGGGGGATCAT
GTAACTCGCCTTGATCGTTGGGAACCGGAGCTGAATGAAGCCATACCAAACGACGAGCGTGACACCACGA
TGCCTGTAGCAATGGCAACAACGTTGCGCAAACTATTAACTGGCGAACTACTTACTCTAGCTTCCCGGCA
ACAATTAATAGACTGGATGGAGGCGGATAAAGTTGCAGGACCACTTCTGCGCTCGGCCCTTCCGGCTGGC
TGGTTTATTGCTGATAAATCTGGAGCCGGTGAGCGTGGGTCTCGCGGTATCATTGCAGCACTGGGGCCAG
ATGGTAAGCCCTCCCGTATCGTAGTTATCTACACGACGGGGAGTCAGGCAACTATGGATGAACGAAATAG
ACAGATCGCTGAGATAGGTGCCTCACTGATTAAGCATTGGTAACTGTCAGACCAAGTTTACTCATATATA
CTTTAGATTGATTTAAAACTTCATTTTTAATTTAAAAGGATCTAGGTGAAGATCCTTTTTGATAATCTCA
TGACCAAAATCCCTTAACGTGAGTTTTCGTTCCACTGAGCGTCAGACCCCGTAGAAAAGATCAAAGGATC
TTCTTGAGATCCTTTTTTTCTGCGCGTAATCTGCTGCTTGCAAACAAAAAAACCACCGCTACCAGCGGTG
GTTTGTTTGCCGGATCAAGAGCTACCAACTCTTTTTCCGAAGGTAACTGGCTTCAGCAGAGCGCAGATAC
CAAATACTGTTCTTCTAGTGTAGCCGTAGTTAGGCCACCACTTCAAGAACTCTGTAGCACCGCCTACATA
CCTCGCTCTGCTAATCCTGTTACCAGTGGCTGCTGCCAGTGGCGATAAGTCGTGTCTTACCGGGTTGGAC
TCAAGACGATAGTTACCGGATAAGGCGCAGCGGTCGGGCTGAACGGGGGGTTCGTGCACACAGCCCAGCT
TGGAGCGAACGACCTACACCGAACTGAGATACCTACAGCGTGAGCTATGAGAAAGCGCCACGCTTCCCGA
AGGGAGAAAGGCGGACAGGTATCCGGTAAGCGGCAGGGTCGGAACAGGAGAGCGCACGAGGGAGCTTCCA
GGGGGAAACGCCTGGTATCTTTATAGTCCTGTCGGGTTTCGCCACCTCTGACTTGAGCGTCGATTTTTGT
GATGCTCGTCAGGGGGGCGGAGCCTATGGAAAAACGCCAGCAACGCGGCCTTTTTACGGTTCCTGGCCTT
TTGCTGGCCTTTTGCTCACATGT
